Addgene plasmid #210591: pUB_SM-FLuc100_EMCV-Ren
Purpose: Expresses SM(FLAG)-optimal Firefly luciferase, and EMCVIRES-driven Renilla luciferase
Depositing lab: Olivia Rissland. Depositing organization: University of Colorado Denver and Anschutz Medical Campus. Publication: Synonymous codon usage regulates translation initiation. Barrington CL, Galindo G, Koch AL, Horton ER, Morrison EJ, Tisa S, Stasevich TJ, Rissland OS. Cell Rep. 2023 Dec 26;42(12):113413. doi: 10.1016/j.celrep.2023.113413. Epub 2023 Dec 12. PubMed 38096059.
Backbone
  Vector backbone: pUB
  Total vector size (bp): 12075
  Vector type: Mammalian Expression, Luciferase
Growth in bacteria
  Bacterial resistance: Ampicillin, 100 μg/mL
  Growth temperature: 37°C
  Growth strain: NEB Stable
  Copy number: High Copy
Gene/Insert 1
  Gene/Insert name: Spaghetti monster (FLAG)-optimal FLuc (alt names: Firefly; FLuc)
  Insert size (bp): 2661
  Promoter: UBC human
  Tag / fusion protein: Spaghetti monster (FLAG) (N terminal on insert)
  Cloning method: Gibson Cloning
  Sequencing primers: 5′ UBC_F; 3′ GCATTCCTTTGGCGAGAG
Gene/Insert 2
  Gene/Insert name: Optimal Renilla luciferase (alt names: Renilla; RLuc)
  Insert size (bp): 936
  Promoter: EMCV IRES
  Cloning method: Gibson Cloning
  Sequencing primers: 5′ TGGCTCTCCTCAAGCGTATT; 3′ CGCAAGTTAGGTTTTGTCAAAGAAAG
Terms and licenses: Academic/Nonprofit Terms; Industry Terms: Not Available to Industry
How to cite: pUB_SM-FLuc100_EMCV-Ren was a gift from Olivia Rissland (Addgene plasmid # 210591 ; http://n2t.net/addgene:210591 ; RRID:Addgene_210591)
