[The description below was written by a language model from this plasmid's Addgene catalogue record and pLannotate feature annotations shown in this document.]
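Description:
pUB_SM-FLuc100_EMCV-Ren is a bicistronic dual-luciferase reporter of about 12 kb, catalogued as a mammalian expression and luciferase vector on the pUB backbone. Although the catalogue does not call it lentiviral, the feature table shows that the expression cassette sits within an HIV-1-derived lentiviral transfer framework. This comprises a truncated 5' LTR, the Ψ packaging signal with a gag fragment, the RRE, cPPT/CTS, a WPRE and a self-inactivating ΔU3 3' LTR. In bacteria it is maintained by a high-copy ColE1/pUC-type origin and selected with ampicillin through the bla gene. The recombination-limiting growth strain recorded for it fits a plasmid that carries repeated LTR and epitope sequences.

The human ubiquitin C promoter drives a single transcript encoding two reporters. The first open reading frame is firefly luciferase described as codon "optimal", fused at its N terminus to a FLAG "spaghetti monster" tag, a fluorescent-protein-like scaffold studded with multiple FLAG epitopes. The annotation software reports this scaffold as several FLAG repeats flanking an mRuby2-like segment, which is probably a homology match rather than evidence of a functional red fluorophore. Downstream, an EMCV IRES directs cap-independent translation of a codon-optimised Renilla luciferase from the same mRNA, giving an internal control for transcript level. About 1.7 kb between the Renilla coding sequence and the WPRE is unannotated, and the record does not say what it contains.

The associated publication concerns how synonymous codon usage affects translation initiation. The plasmid therefore likely serves as the optimal-codon reporter, with firefly output normalised to Renilla and the epitope array available for detecting the tagged protein.
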