Features (pLannotate 1.2.2; 29 found; start..end, strand, type, name):
    377..634     +  LTR            5' LTR (truncated): truncated 5' long terminal repeat (LTR) from HIV-1
    681..806     +  misc_feature   HIV-1 Ψ: packaging signal of human immunodeficiency virus type 1
    790..1128    +  CDS            HIV-1 gag (fragment): gag protein from human immunodeficiency virus 1; gag
   1303..1536    +  misc_feature   RRE: The Rev response element (RRE) of HIV-1 allows for Rev-dependent mRNA export from the nucleus to the cytoplasm.
   1913..2013    +  CDS            Rev (fragment): human immunodeficiency virus 1 (HIV-1) Rev protein; rev; enhances nuclear export of unspliced and incompletely spliced viral mRNAs
   2058..2175    +  misc_feature   cPPT/CTS: central polypurine tract and central termination sequence of HIV-1
   2218..2616    +  promoter       UbC promoter: human ubiquitin C promoter
   2628..2653    +  CDS            5xFLAG (fragment): five tandem FLAG® epitope tags
   2658..2681    +  CDS            3xFLAG (fragment): three tandem FLAG® epitope tags
   2685..2709    +  CDS            3xFLAG (fragment): three tandem FLAG® epitope tags
   2712..3518    +  CDS            mRuby2: mRuby2 is a basic (constitutively fluorescent) red fluorescent protein published in 2012, derived from Entacmaea quadricolor. It has moderate acid sensitivity.
   3579..3603    +  CDS            2xFLAG (fragment): two tandem FLAG® epitope tags
   3639..5276    +  CDS            LUCI_PHOPY: Experimental evidence at protein level: Swiss-Prot protein existence level 1. Produces green light with a wavelength of 562 nm. From Photinus pyralis (Common eastern firefly) (Lampyris pyralis).
   5309..5771    +  misc_feature   IRES: internal ribosome entry site (IRES) of the encephalomyocarditis virus (EMCV)
   5790..6722    +  CDS            LUCI_RENRE: Experimental evidence at protein level: Swiss-Prot protein existence level 1. Upon binding the substrate, the enzyme catalyzes an oxygenation, producing a very short-lived hydroperoxide that cyclizes into a dioxetanone structure, which collapses, releasing a CO(2) molecule. The spontaneous breakdown of the dioxetanone releases the energy (about 50 kcal/mole) that is necessary to generate the excited state of the coelenteramide product, which is the singlet form of the monoanion. In vivo the product undergoes the process of nonradiative energy transfer to an accessory protein, a green fluoresce
   8459..9047    +  misc_feature   WPRE: woodchuck hepatitis virus posttranscriptional regulatory element
   9055..9120    +  CDS            nef (fragment): NEF_HV1Z2 - Experimental evidence at protein level: Swiss-Prot protein existence level 1. Extracellular Nef protein targets CD4(+) T-lymphocytes for apoptosis by interacting with CXCR4 surface receptors. From Human immunodeficiency virus type 1 group M subtype D (isolate Z2/CDC-Z34) (HIV-1).
   9122..9355    +  LTR            3' LTR (ΔU3): self-inactivating 3' long terminal repeat (LTR) from HIV-1
   9560..9664    +  promoter       AmpR promoter: bla
   9665..10525   +  CDS            AmpR: β-lactamase; bla; confers resistance to ampicillin, carbenicillin, and related antibiotics
  10696..11284   +  rep_origin     ori: high-copy-number ColE1/pMB1/pBR322/pUC origin of replication
  11467..11521   +  CDS            lacI (fragment): lac repressor; lacI; The lac repressor binds to the lac operator to inhibit transcription in E. coli. This inhibition can be relieved by adding lactose or isopropyl-β-D-thiogalactopyranoside (IPTG).
  11527..11620   +  rep_origin     SV40 ori (fragment): SV40 origin of replication
  11645..11682   +  CDS            lacI (fragment): lac repressor; lacI; The lac repressor binds to the lac operator to inhibit transcription in E. coli. This inhibition can be relieved by adding lactose or isopropyl-β-D-thiogalactopyranoside (IPTG).
  11695..11716   +  protein_bind   CAP binding site: CAP binding activates transcription in the presence of cAMP. E. coli catabolite activator protein
  11731..11761   +  promoter       lac promoter: promoter for the E. coli lac operon
  11765..11787   +  protein_bind   lac operator (fragment): The lac repressor binds to the lac operator to inhibit transcription in E. coli. This inhibition can be relieved by adding lactose or isopropyl-β-D-thiogalactopyranoside (IPTG). lac repressor encoded by lacI
  11819..11902   +  polyA_signal   SV40 poly(A) signal (fragment): SV40 polyadenylation signal
  12069..329     +  CDS            nef (fragment) (across the origin): NEF_HV1BR - Experimental evidence at protein level: Swiss-Prot protein existence level 1. Extracellular Nef protein targets CD4(+) T-lymphocytes for apoptosis by interacting with CXCR4 surface receptors (PubMed:14990729). From Human immunodeficiency virus type 1 group M subtype B (isolate BRU/LAI) (HIV-1).
>Addgene plasmid #210591 | pUB_SM-FLuc100_EMCV-Ren | addgene full sequence | sequence record 416807 | Addgene NGS Result
TGGAAGGGCTAATTCACTCCCAAAGAAGACAAGATATCCTTGATCTGTGGATCTACCACACACAAGGCTA
CTTCCCTGATTAGCAGAACTACACACCAGGGCCAGGGGTCAGATATCCACTGACCTTTGGATGGTGCTAC
AAGCTAGTACCAGTTGAGCCAGATAAGGTAGAAGAGGCCAATAAAGGAGAGAACACCAGCTTGTTACACC
CTGTGAGCCTGCATGGGATGGATGACCCGGAGAGAGAAGTGTTAGAGTGGAGGTTTGACAGCCGCCTAGC
ATTTCATCACGTGGCCCGAGAGCTGCATCCGGAGTACTTCAAGAACTGCTGATATCGAGCTTGCTACAAG
GGACTTTCCGCTGGGGACTTTCCAGGGAGGCGTGGCCTGGGCGGGACTGGGGAGTGGCGAGCCCTCAGAT
CCTGCATATAAGCAGCTGCTTTTTGCCTGTACTGGGTCTCTCTGGTTAGACCAGATCTGAGCCTGGGAGC
TCTCTGGCTAACTAGGGAACCCACTGCTTAAGCCTCAATAAAGCTTGCCTTGAGTGCTTCAAGTAGTGTG
TGCCCGTCTGTTGTGTGACTCTGGTAACTAGAGATCCCTCAGACCCTTTTAGTCAGTGTGGAAAATCTCT
AGCAGTGGCGCCCGAACAGGGACTTGAAAGCGAAAGGGAAACCAGAGGAGCTCTCTCGACGCAGGACTCG
GCTTGCTGAAGCGCGCACGGCAAGAGGCGAGGGGCGGCGACTGGTGAGTACGCCAAAAATTTTGACTAGC
GGAGGCTAGAAGGAGAGAGATGGGTGCGAGAGCGTCAGTATTAAGCGGGGGAGAATTAGATCGCGATGGG
AAAAAATTCGGTTAAGGCCAGGGGGAAAGAAAAAATATAAATTAAAACATATAGTATGGGCAAGCAGGGA
GCTAGAACGATTCGCAGTTAATCCTGGCCTGTTAGAAACATCAGAAGGCTGTAGACAAATACTGGGACAG
CTACAACCATCCCTTCAGACAGGATCAGAAGAACTTAGATCATTATATAATACAGTAGCAACCCTCTATT
GTGTGCATCAAAGGATAGAGATAAAAGACACCAAGGAAGCTTTAGACAAGATAGAGGAAGAGCAAAACAA
AAGTAAGACCACCGCACAGCAAGCGGCCGGCCGCTGATCTTCAGACCTGGAGGAGGAGATATGAGGGACA
ATTGGAGAAGTGAATTATATAAATATAAAGTAGTAAAAATTGAACCATTAGGAGTAGCACCCACCAAGGC
AAAGAGAAGAGTGGTGCAGAGAGAAAAAAGAGCAGTGGGAATAGGAGCTTTGTTCCTTGGGTTCTTGGGA
GCAGCAGGAAGCACTATGGGCGCAGCGTCAATGACGCTGACGGTACAGGCCAGACAATTATTGTCTGGTA
TAGTGCAGCAGCAGAACAATTTGCTGAGGGCTATTGAGGCGCAACAGCATCTGTTGCAACTCACAGTCTG
GGGCATCAAGCAGCTCCAGGCAAGAATCCTGGCTGTGGAAAGATACCTAAAGGATCAACAGCTCCTGGGG
ATTTGGGGTTGCTCTGGAAAACTCATTTGCACCACTGCTGTGCCTTGGAATGCTAGTTGGAGTAATAAAT
CTCTGGAACAGATTTGGAATCACACGACCTGGATGGAGTGGGACAGAGAAATTAACAATTACACAAGCTT
AATACACTCCTTAATTGAAGAATCGCAAAACCAGCAAGAAAAGAATGAACAAGAATTATTGGAATTAGAT
AAATGGGCAAGTTTGTGGAATTGGTTTAACATAACAAATTGGCTGTGGTATATAAAATTATTCATAATGA
TAGTAGGAGGCTTGGTAGGTTTAAGAATAGTTTTTGCTGTACTTTCTATAGTGAATAGAGTTAGGCAGGG
ATATTCACCATTATCGTTTCAGACCCACCTCCCAACCCCGAGGGGACCCGACAGGCCCGAAGGAATAGAA
GAAGAAGGTGGAGAGAGAGACAGAGACAGATCCATTCGATTAGTGAACGGATCTCGACGGTATCGCCGAA
TTCACAAATGGCAGTATTCATCCACAATTTTAAAAGAAAAGGGGGGATTGGGGGGTACAGTGCAGGGGAA
AGAATAGTAGACATAATAGCAACAGACATACAAACTAAAGAATTACAAAAACAAATTACAAAAATTCAAA
ATTTTCGGGTTTATTACAGGGACAGCAGAGATCCAGTTTGGACTAGTGGCCTCCGCGCCGGGTTTTGGCG
CCTCCCGCGGGCGCCCCCCTCCTCACGGCGAGCGCTGCCACGTCAGACGAAGGGCGCAGCGAGCGTCCTG
ATCCTTCCGCCCGGACGCTCAGGACAGCGGCCCGCTGCTCATAAGACTCGGCCTTAGAACCCCAGTATCA
GCAGAAGGACATTTTAGGACGGGACTTGGGTGACTCTAGGGCACTGGTTTTCTTTCCAGAGAGCGGAACA
GGCGAGGAAAAGTAGTCCCTTCTCGGCGATTCTGCGGAGGGATCTCCGTGGGGCGGTGAACGCCGATGAT
TATATAAGGACGCGCCGGGTGTGGCACAGCTAGTTCCGTCGCAGCCGGGATTTGGGTCGCGGTTCTTGTT
TGTGGATCGCTGTGATCGTCACTTGGCGGCCGCCACCATGGACTACAAGGACGACGACGACAAAGGTGAC
TACAAAGATGATGACGATAAAGGCGACTATAAGGACGATGACGACAAGGGCGGAAACTCACTGATCAAGG
AAAACATGCGGATGAAGGTGGTGATGGAGGGCTCCGTGAATGGTCACCAGTTCAAGTGCACCGGAGAGGG
AGAGGGAAACCCGTACATGGGAACTCAGACCATGCGCATTAAGGTCATCGAAGGAGGTCCGCTGCCGTTC
GCTTTCGATATCCTGGCCACTTCGTTCGGAGGAGGGTCGCGCACGTTCATCAAGTACCCGAAGGGAATCC
CGGACTTCTTTAAGCAGTCATTCCCGGAAGGATTCACTTGGGAACGGGTGACCCGGTATGAAGATGGAGG
TGTGGTGACTGTCATGCAAGATACTTCGCTGGAGGATGGGTGCCTCGTGTACCACGTCCAAGTCCGCGGA
GTGAATTTCCCGTCCAACGGACCAGTGATGCAGAAAAAGACGAAGGGTTGGGAACCTAATACTGAAATGA
TGTACCCCGCAGACGGAGGGCTGAGGGGCTACACCCACATGGCGCTGAAGGTCGACGGAGGAGATTACAA
GGATGACGACGATAAGCAACAAGATTACAAAGACGATGATGACAAGGGCCAGCAGGGCGACTACAAGGAC
GACGACGACAAGCAGCAGGACTACAAAGATGACGATGATAAAGGAGGAGGACATCTGTCCTGTTCGTTCG
TGACCACCTACAGATCAAAGAAAACCGTGGGAAACATCAAGATGCCGGGCATTCATGCCGTCGACCACCG
CCTGGAGCGGCTCGAAGAATCAGACAATGAGATGTTCGTCGTGCAAAGAGAACATGCCGTGGCCAAGTTC
GCGGGACTGGGAGGCGGTGGAGGCGATTACAAAGACGATGATGACAAGGGTGACTATAAAGACGACGATG
ACAAAGGGGATTACAAGGATGATGATGATAAGGGAGGCGGTGGATCAGGTGGAGGAGGTTCACTGCAGGA
GGACGCCAAAAACATTAAAAAAGGCCCGGCTCCATTCTACCCGCTGGAGGACGGTACTGCTGGCGAGCAG
CTGCACAAAGCTATGAAACGATACGCACTAGTTCCGGGTACTATTGCTTTCACTGACGCTCACATCGAGG
TGGACATCACTTACGCTGAGTACTTCGAGATGAGCGTTCGGTTGGCCGAGGCTATGAAACGATACGGCCT
GAACACTAACCACCGAATCGTGGTGTGCTCAGAGAACTCATTACAGTTCTTCATGCCGGTGTTGGGCGCC
TTATTCATCGGCGTTGCTGTTGCCCCAGCCAACGACATTTACAACGAGCGAGAGTTGTTAAACTCAATGG
GCATTTCACAGCCAACTGTGGTGTTCGTTTCAAAAAAAGGCTTGCAGAAAATTTTGAACGTGCAGAAAAA
ATTACCAATCATCCAGAAAATTATTATCATGGACAGCAAAACTGACTACCAGGGTTTCCAGAGCATGTAC
ACTTTCGTTACTTCACACTTGCCACCGGGTTTCAACGAGTACGACTTCGTGCCAGAGAGCTTCGACCGAG
ACAAAACTATTGCCCTGATCATGAACTCATCAGGCTCAACTGGTCTGCCGAAAGGTGTTGCTCTGCCGCA
CCGGACTGCCTGCGTGCGATTCTCACACGCCCGGGACCCAATTTTCGGCAACCAGATCATTCCGGACACT
GCCATTTTAAGCGTTGTTCCATTCCACCACGGTTTCGGCATGTTCACTACTCTGGGTTACTTCATATGCG
GTTTCCGAGTTGTGTTAATGTACCGGTTCGAGGAGGAGCTGTTCCTGCGAAGCTTGCAGGACTACAAAAT
TCAGTCAGCTCTGCTGGTGCCAACTCTGTTCAGCTTCTTCGCCAAAAGCACTCTGATTGACAAATACGAC
TTATCAAACTTACACGAGATTGCTTCAGGTGGCGCTCCGTTATCAAAAGAGGTTGGCGAGGCCGTTGCCA
AACGATTCCACCTGCCAGGTATCCGACAGGGTTACGGTTTGACTGAGACTACTTCAGCTATTCTGATTAC
TCCGGAGGGTGACGACAAACCGGGCGCTGTGGGTAAAGTTGTTCCATTCTTCGAGGCTAAAGTTGTGGAC
CTGGACACTGGTAAAACTCTGGGCGTTAACCAGCGAGGCGAGCTGTGCGTGCGAGGTCCGATGATTATGA
GCGGTTACGTGAACAACCCGGAGGCTACTAACGCCTTGATTGACAAAGACGGTTGGTTACACAGCGGTGA
CATCGCTTACTGGGACGAGGACGAGCACTTCTTCATCGTTGACCGGCTGAAATCACTGATTAAATACAAA
GGCTACCAGGTGGCTCCGGCTGAGTTGGAGTCAATCTTGTTACAGCACCCAAACATCTTCGACGCTGGTG
TGGCTGGTCTGCCGGACGACGACGCCGGTGAGTTACCAGCCGCCGTTGTTGTTTTGGAGCACGGTAAAAC
TATGACTGAGAAAGAGATCGTGGACTACGTTGCCAGCCAGGTTACTACTGCTAAAAAATTGCGGGGTGGC
GTTGTGTTCGTCGACGAGGTTCCGAAAGGTTTAACTGGCAAATTGGACGCTCGAAAAATCCGAGAGATCC
TGATCAAAGCCAAAAAAGGCGGCAAAATCGCCGTGTAAGGAGACCCAAGCTGGCTAGCGAGGGCCCGGAA
ACCTGGCCCTGTCTTCTTGACGAGCATTCCTAGGGGTCTTTCCCCTCTCGCCAAAGGAATGCAAGGTCTG
TTGAATGTCGTGAAGGAAGCAGTTCCTCTGGAAGCTTCTTGAAGACAAACAACGTCTGTAGCGACCCTTT
GCAGGCAGCGGAACCCCCCACCTGGCGACAGGTGCCTCTGCGGCCAAAAGCCACGTGTATAAGATACACC
TGCAAAGGCGGCACAACCCCAGTGCCACGTTGTGAGTTGGATAGTTGTGGAAAGAGTCAAATGGCTCTCC
TCAAGCGTATTCAACAAGGGGCTGAAGGATGCCCAGAAGGTACCCCATTGTATGGGATCTGATCTGGGGC
CTCGGTGCACATGCTTTACATGTGTTTAGTCGAGGTTAAAAAAACGTCTAGGCCCCCCGAACCACGGGGA
CGTGGTTTTCCTTTGAAAAACACGATGATAAGCTAGCGCGGCCGCCACCATGACCAGCAAGGTGTACGAC
CCCGAGCAGCGCAAGCGCATGATCACCGGCCCCCAGTGGTGGGCCCGCTGCAAGCAGATGAACGTGCTGG
ACAGCTTCATCAACTACTACGACAGCGAGAAGCACGCCGAGAACGCCGTGATCTTCCTGCACGGCAACGC
CGCCAGCAGCTACCTGTGGCGCCACGTGGTGCCCCACATCGAGCCCGTGGCCCGCTGCATCATCCCCGAC
CTGATCGGCATGGGCAAGAGCGGCAAGAGCGGCAACGGCAGCTACCGCCTGCTGGACCACTACAAGTACC
TGACCGCCTGGTTCGAGCTGCTGAACCTGCCCAAGAAGATCATCTTCGTGGGCCACGACTGGGGCGCCTG
CCTGGCCTTCCACTACAGCTACGAGCACCAGGACAAGATCAAGGCCATCGTGCACGCCGAGAGCGTGGTG
GACGTGATCGAGAGCTGGGACGAGTGGCCCGACATCGAGGAGGACATCGCCCTGATCAAGAGCGAGGAGG
GCGAGAAGATGGTGCTGGAGAACAACTTCTTCGTGGAGACCATGCTGCCCAGCAAGATCATGCGCAAGCT
GGAGCCCGAGGAGTTCGCCGCCTACCTGGAGCCCTTCAAGGAGAAGGGCGAGGTGCGCCGCCCCACCCTG
AGCTGGCCCCGCGAGATCCCCCTGGTGAAGGGCGGCAAGCCCGACGTGGTGCAGATCGTGCGCAACTACA
ACGCCTACCTGCGCGCCAGCGACGACCTGCCCAAGATGTTCATCGAGAGCGACCCCGGCTTCTTCAGCAA
CGCCATCGTGGAGGGCGCCAAGAAGTTCCCCAACACCGAGTTCGTGAAGGTGAAGGGCCTGCACTTCAGC
CAGGAGGACGCCCCCGACGAGATGGGCAAGTACATCAAGAGCTTCGTGGAGCGCGTGCTGAAGAACGAGC
AGTAACTAGGCGGACTGTTACTGAGCTGCGTTTTACACCCTTTCTTTGACAAAACCTAACTTGCGCAGAA
AAAAAAAAAATAAGAGACAACATTGGCATGGCTTTGTTTTTTTAAATTTTTTTTAAAGTTTTTTTTTTTT
TTTTTTTTTTTTAAGTTTTTTTGTTTTGTTTTGGCGCTTTTGACTCAGGATTTAAAAACTGGAACGGTGA
AGGCGACAGCAGTTGGTTGGAGCAAACATCCCCCAAAGTTCTACAAATGTGGCTGAGGACTTTGTACATT
GTTTTGTTTTTTTTTTTTTTGGTTTTGTCTTTTTTTAATAGTCATTCCAAGTATCCATGAAATAAGTGGT
TACAGGAAGTCCCTCACCCTCCCAAAAGCCACCCCCACTCCTAAGAGGAGGATGGTCGCGTCCATGCCCT
GAGTCCACCCCGGGGAAGGTGACAACCGGTAACCTACAAACGGGTGGAGGATCACCCCACCCGACACTTC
ACAATCAAGGGGTACAATACACAAGGGTGGAGGAACACCCCACCCTCCAGACACATTACACAGAAATCCA
ATCAAACAGAAGCACCATCAGGGCTTCTGCTACCAAATTTATCTCAAAAAACTACAACAAGGAATCACCA
TCAGGGATTCCCTGTGCAATATACGTCAAACGAGGGCCACGACGGGAGGACGATCACGCCTCCCGAATAT
CGGCATGTCTGGCTTTCGAATTCAGTGCGTGGAGCATCAGCCCACGCAGCCAATCAGAGTCGAATACAAG
TCGACTTTCGCGAAGAGCATCAGCCTTCGCGCCATTCTTACACAAACCACACTCTCCCCTACAGGAACAG
CATCAGCGTTCCTGCCCAGTACCCAACTCAAGAAAATTTATGTCCCCATGCAGCATCAGCGCATGGGCCC
CAAGAATACATCCCCAACAAAATCACATCCGAGCACCAACAGGGCTCGGAGTGTTGTTTCTTGTCCAACT
GGACAAACCCTCCATGGACCATCAGGCCATGGACTCTCACCAACAAGACAAAAACTACTCTTCTCGAAGC
AGCATCAGCGCTTCGAAACACTCGAGCATACATTGTGCCTATTTCTTGGGTGGACGATCACGCCACCCAT
GCTCTCACGAATTTCAAAACACGGACAAGGACGAGCACCACCAGGGCTCGTCGTTCCACGTCCAATACGA
TTACTTACCTTTCGGGATCACGATCACGGATCCCGCAGCTACATCACTTCCACTCAGGACATTCAAGCAT
GCACGATCACGGCATGCTCCACAAGTCTCAACCACAGAAACTACCAAATGGGTTCAGCACCAGCGAACCC
ACTCCTACCTCAAACCTCTTCCCACAAAACTGGCAAGCAGGATCACCGCTTGCCCATTCCAACATACCAA
ATCAAAAACAATTACTGGTACAGCATCAGCGTACCAGCCCACATCTCTCACTACTATCAAAAACCAAACC
GTTCAGCAACAGCGAACGGTACACACGGAAAAATCAACTGGTTTACAAATACGAAAGACGATCACGCTTT
CGTCCAGCGCAAACTATTACGAAAAACATCCGACGGGAAGAGCAACAGCCTTCCCGCGGCGGAAAACCTC
ACAAAAACACGACAAACGGATGCACGAACACGGCATCCGCCGACAACCCACAAACTTACAACCAGGCAAA
CGGTGCAGGATCACCGCACCGTACATCAAACACCTCAGATCTCATATCGATAGATCCTAATCAACCTCTG
GATTACAAAATTTGTGAAAGATTGACTGGTATTCTTAACTATGTTGCTCCTTTTACGCTATGTGGATACG
CTGCTTTAATGCCTTTGTATCATGCTATTGCTTCCCGTATGGCTTTCATTTTCTCCTCCTTGTATAAATC
CTGGTTGCTGTCTCTTTATGAGGAGTTGTGGCCCGTTGTCAGGCAACGTGGCGTGGTGTGCACTGTGTTT
GCTGACGCAACCCCCACTGGTTGGGGCATTGCCACCACCTGTCAGCTCCTTTCCGGGACTTTCGCTTTCC
CCCTCCCTATTGCCACGGCGGAACTCATCGCCGCCTGCCTTGCCCGCTGCTGGACAGGGGCTCGGCTGTT
GGGCACTGACAATTCCGTGGTGTTGTCGGGGAAATCATCGTCCTTTCCTTGGCTGCTCGCCTGTGTTGCC
ACCTGGATTCTGCGCGGGACGTCCTTCTGCTACGTCCCTTCGGCCCTCAATCCAGCGGACCTTCCTTCCC
GCGGCCTGCTGCCGGCTCTGCGGCCTCTTCCGCGTCTTCGCCTTCGCCCTCAGACGAGTCGGATCTCCCT
TTGGGCCGCCTCCCCGCCTGAGATCCTTTAAGACCAATGACTTACAAGGCAGCTGTAGATCTTAGCCACT
TTTTAAAAGAAAAGGGGGGACTGGAAGGGCTAATTCACTCCCAACGAAGACAAGATCTGCTTTTTGCTTG
TACTGGGTCTCTCTGGTTAGACCAGATCTGAGCCTGGGAGCTCTCTGGCTAACTAGGGAACCCACTGCTT
AAGCCTCAATAAAGCTTGCCTTGAGTGCTTCAAGTAGTGTGTGCCCGTCTGTTGTGTGACTCTGGTAACT
AGAGATCCCTCAGACCCTTTTAGTCAGTGTGGAAAATCTCTAGCAGTAGTAGTTCATGTCATCTTATTAT
TCAGTATTTATAACTTGCAAAGAAATGAATATCAGAGAGTGAGAGGCCCGGGTTAATTAAGGAAAGGGCT
AGATCATTCTTGAAGACGAAAGGGCCTCGTGATACGCCTATTTTTATAGGTTAATGTCATGATAATAATG
GTTTCTTAGACGTCAGGTGGCACTTTTCGGGGAAATGTGCGCGGAACCCCTATTTGTTTATTTTTCTAAA
TACATTCAAATATGTATCCGCTCATGAGACAATAACCCTGATAAATGCTTCAATAATATTGAAAAAGGAA
GAGTATGAGTATTCAACATTTCCGTGTCGCCCTTATTCCCTTTTTTGCGGCATTTTGCCTTCCTGTTTTT
GCTCACCCAGAAACGCTGGTGAAAGTAAAAGATGCTGAAGATCAGTTGGGTGCACGAGTGGGTTACATCG
AACTGGATCTCAACAGCGGTAAGATCCTTGAGAGTTTTCGCCCCGAAGAACGTTTTCCAATGATGAGCAC
TTTTAAAGTTCTGCTATGTGGCGCGGTATTATCCCGTGTTGACGCCGGGCAAGAGCAACTCGGTCGCCGC
ATACACTATTCTCAGAATGACTTGGTTGAGTACTCACCAGTCACAGAAAAGCATCTTACGGATGGCATGA
CAGTAAGAGAATTATGCAGTGCTGCCATAACCATGAGTGATAACACTGCGGCCAACTTACTTCTGACAAC
GATCGGAGGACCGAAGGAGCTAACCGCTTTTTTGCACAACATGGGGGATCATGTAACTCGCCTTGATCGT
TGGGAACCGGAGCTGAATGAAGCCATACCAAACGACGAGCGTGACACCACGATGCCTGTAGCAATGGCAA
CAACGTTGCGCAAACTATTAACTGGCGAACTACTTACTCTAGCTTCCCGGCAACAATTAATAGACTGGAT
GGAGGCGGATAAAGTTGCAGGACCACTTCTGCGCTCGGCCCTTCCGGCTGGCTGGTTTATTGCTGATAAA
TCTGGAGCCGGTGAGCGTGGGTCTCGCGGTATCATTGCAGCACTGGGGCCAGATGGTAAGCCCTCCCGTA
TCGTAGTTATCTACACGACGGGGAGTCAGGCAACTATGGATGAACGAAATAGACAGATCGCTGAGATAGG
TGCCTCACTGATTAAGCATTGGTAACTGTCAGACCAAGTTTACTCATATATACTTTAGATTGATTTAAAA
CTTCATTTTTAATTTAAAAGGATCTAGGTGAAGATCCTTTTTGATAATCTCATGACCAAAATCCCTTAAC
GTGAGTTTTCGTTCCACTGAGCGTCAGACCCCGTAGAAAAGATCAAAGGATCTTCTTGAGATCCTTTTTT
TCTGCGCGTAATCTGCTGCTTGCAAACAAAAAAACCACCGCTACCAGCGGTGGTTTGTTTGCCGGATCAA
GAGCTACCAACTCTTTTTCCGAAGGTAACTGGCTTCAGCAGAGCGCAGATACCAAATACTGTTCTTCTAG
TGTAGCCGTAGTTAGGCCACCACTTCAAGAACTCTGTAGCACCGCCTACATACCTCGCTCTGCTAATCCT
GTTACCAGTGGCTGCTGCCAGTGGCGATAAGTCGTGTCTTACCGGGTTGGACTCAAGACGATAGTTACCG
GATAAGGCGCAGCGGTCGGGCTGAACGGGGGGTTCGTGCACACAGCCCAGCTTGGAGCGAACGACCTACA
CCGAACTGAGATACCTACAGCGTGAGCTATGAGAAAGCGCCACGCTTCCCGAAGGGAGAAAGGCGGACAG
GTATCCGGTAAGCGGCAGGGTCGGAACAGGAGAGCGCACGAGGGAGCTTCCAGGGGGAAACGCCTGGTAT
CTTTATAGTCCTGTCGGGTTTCGCCACCTCTGACTTGAGCGTCGATTTTTGTGATGCTCGTCAGGGGGGC
GGAGCCTATGGAAAAACGCCAGCAACGCGGCCTTTTTACGGTTCCTGGCCTTTTGCTGGCCTTTTGCTCA
CATGTTCTTTCCTGCGTTATCCCCTGATTCTGTGGATAACCGTATTACCGCCTTTGAGTGAGCTGATACC
GCTCGCCGCAGCCGAACGACCGAGCGCAGCGAGTCAGTGAGCGAGGAAGCGGAAGAGCGCCCAATACGCA
AACCGCCTCTCCCCGCGCGTTGGCCGATTCATTAATGCAGCAAGCTCATGGCTGACTAATTTTTTTTATT
TATGCAGAGGCCGAGGCCGCCTCGGCCTCTGAGCTATTCCAGAAGTAGTGAGGAGGCTTTTTTGGAGGCC
TAGGCTTTTGCAAAAAGCTCCCCGTGGCACGACAGGTTTCCCGACTGGAAAGCGGGCAGTGAGCGCAACG
CAATTAATGTGAGTTAGCTCACTCATTAGGCACCCCAGGCTTTACACTTTATGCTTCCGGCTCGTATGTT
GTGTGGAATTGTGAGCGGATAACAATTTCACACAGGAAACAGCTATGACATGATTACGAATTTCACAAAT
AAAGCATTTTTTTCACTGCATTCTAGTTGTGGTTTGTCCAAACTCATCAATGTATCTTATCATGTCTGGA
TCAACTGGATAACTCAAGCTAACCAAAATCATCCCAAACTTCCCACCCCATACCCTATTACCACTGCCAA
TTACCTGTGGTTTCATTTACTCTAAACCTGTGATTCCTCTGAATTATTTTCATTTTAAAGAAATTGTATT
TGTTAAATATGTACTACAAACTTAGTAGT
